Addgene plasmid #47385: pWH-DI
Purpose: Expresses dxs and idi under PxylA promoter (inducible by xylose) in bacteria
Depositing lab: Heng-Phon Too. Depositing organization: National University of Singapore. Publication: Optimization of amorphadiene synthesis in Bacillus subtilis via transcriptional, translational, and media modulation. Zhou K, Zou R, Zhang C, Stephanopoulos G, Too HP. Biotechnol Bioeng. 2013 Mar 8. doi: 10.1002/bit.24900. PubMed 23483530.
Backbone
  Vector backbone: pWH1520
  Backbone manufacturer: Mo Bi Tec
  Backbone size w/o insert (bp): 7705
  Vector type: Bacterial Expression
Growth in bacteria
  Bacterial resistance: Ampicillin, 100 μg/mL
  Growth temperature: 37°C
  Growth strain: DH5alpha
  Copy number: Unknown
Gene/Insert 1
  Gene/Insert name: dxs (alt names: 1-deoxy-D-xylulose-5-phosphate synthase; DXP-synthase)
  Species: B. subtilis
  Insert size (bp): 1899
  GenBank ID: 938609
  Promoter: PxylA
  Cloning method: Unknown
  Sequencing primers: 5′ NA
Gene/Insert 2
  Gene/Insert name: idi (alt name: isopentenyl-diphosphate delta-isomerase)
  Species: B. subtilis
  Insert size (bp): 1050
  GenBank ID: 11239955
  Cloning method: Unknown
  Sequencing primers: 5′ NA
Terms and licenses: Academic/Nonprofit Terms; Industry Terms: Not Available to Industry
How to cite: pWH-DI was a gift from Heng-Phon Too (Addgene plasmid # 47385 ; http://n2t.net/addgene:47385 ; RRID:Addgene_47385)
