[The description below was written by a language model from this plasmid's Addgene catalogue record.]
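Description:
pWH-DI is a bacterial expression plasmid built on the commercial pWH1520 backbone (about 7.7 kb without insert), a vector designed around the xylose-inducible PxylA promoter. It is propagated in E. coli DH5alpha under ampicillin selection. The record lists copy number as unknown and includes no feature table, so the origins of replication, any repressor gene, and any selection marker used in other hosts are not documented here. The associated work concerns Bacillus subtilis, which suggests that organism as the expression host, although the catalogue fields say only "bacteria".

The payload is two B. subtilis genes. The first, dxs (about 1.9 kb), encodes 1-deoxy-D-xylulose-5-phosphate synthase, which catalyses the first committed step of the MEP (non-mevalonate) isoprenoid pathway. The second, idi (about 1.05 kb), encodes isopentenyl-diphosphate delta-isomerase, which interconverts the five-carbon building blocks IPP and DMAPP. Both are described as being expressed under PxylA, so adding xylose switches on their transcription. A promoter is recorded only for dxs, which is consistent with an operon-like arrangement, but the record does not state the gene order, ribosome-binding sites, or cloning method. No tags or reporters are listed.

The construct is used in metabolic engineering to raise flux through the native isoprenoid precursor pathway. In the linked study, this supported optimisation of production of amorphadiene, a sesquiterpene precursor of artemisinin, in B. subtilis. Inducible overexpression of dxs and idi increases precursor supply for a downstream terpene synthase, which is provided separately.
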