>Addgene plasmid #47385 | pWH-DI | addgene partial sequence | sequence record 71637 | bs.idi-R 5'-ggcagactgacgtgaacaaa-3'
AGGCATGATTGATGTGTTGTCTTTTTCGTTCTGCTCGAGTCATGGTTCCTTCCTCCTTTGGATCCTCATG
ATCCAATTCCTTTGTGTGTCTTTGGTGGCATCAGTAATCTAATACGATTTGCCACCTGCTGTTTTGTCAG
TCCAATTTCCTCAAGAAGCGCTGTTACACTTCCGTGTTCAATAAACCGATCAGGTATACCCATTCTGTCA
ATCGGAGTATGATATTCACCTTGATCATGAGCGAATTCTAAAATCGAGCTTCCGAAACCGCCTTCTAAGA
CCGCTTCTTCAATTGTTAAAATTGGCAAGCCTTCTTTTAGGATACTCTTCATCATCTTTTCATCAATCGG
CTTAATAAAACGCGCATTCACAACGCGCACGGAAAGGCCTTCTTTCTGCAGCTCTTCGGCTGCTTCAATC
GCCATTTCGATTGTTGTGCCGAATGTTAAGATGACAGCATCGTTCCCTGGACGCAGCACCTCCCACGTAC
CGATCGGAATCGTTTTCAACTGTTCATCCATTTTTACGCCGAGTCCGTTTCCGCGCGGAAAACGCATTGC
TATCGGGCCTTCGTCATAGCTAAGTGCTGTATGAACCATGTGCTGGCCTTCATTTTCGTCTTTCGGCATC
ATTAAGACCATGTTTGGAATGTGGCGCATAAACGCAATATCAAACACGCCTTGATGTGTCTCTCCATCAG
CGCCAACGAGTCCAGCACGGTCAATTCCAATAAACACATTAGCGTTTTGGCGGCAGATGTCATGAACAAC
TTGGTCATATGCCCTTTGCAGGAAGGTTGAGTAAATCGCCA
