>Addgene plasmid #47385 | pWH-DI | addgene partial sequence | sequence record 71645 | XylR-R 5'-gagagttgccctggagacag-3'
TTTTTGATTCATTTTTTTTCTAAAGCTTGATCTGCAATTTGAATAATAACCACTCCTTTGTTTATCCACC
GAACTAAGTTGGTGTTTTTTGAAGCTTGAATTAGATATTTAAAAGTATCATATCTAATATTATAACTAAA
TTTTCTAAAAAAAACATTGAAATAAACATTTATTTTGTATATGATGAGATAAAGTTAGTTTATTGGATAA
ACAAACTAACTCAATTAAGATAGTTGATGGATAAACTTGTTCACTTAAATCAAAGGGGGAAATGACAAAT
GGTCCAAACTAGTGATCTTTTATCAATACAGGACCCGTCGTTTTTAAAAAACATGTCCATTGATGAATTA
GAGAAATTAAGTGATGAAATCCGTCAGTTTTTAATTACAAGTTTATCCGCTTCCGGCGGCCACATCGGCC
CAAACTTAGGTGTCGTAGAGCTTACTGTTGCCCTGCATAAGGAATTTAACAGCCCGAAAGACAAATTTTT
ATGGGATGTAGGCCATCAGTCGTATGTCCATAAGCTGCTGACAGGACGCGGAAAAGAATTTGCGACGCTT
CGCCAGTACAAAGGGCTTTGCGGATTTCCAAAGCGGAGTGAAAGCGAGCACGATGTTTGGGAAACCGGGC
ACAGCTCGACTTCTCTGTCAGGCGCGATGGGAATGGCAGCTGCCCGTGATATTAAAGGAACGGATGAATA
TATTATTCCGATCATTGGTGACGGCGCGCTGACCGGCGGTATGGCGCTCGAAGCCCTTAACCACATCGGC
GACGAGAAAAAAGACATGATTGTCATCCTTAATGATAATGAAATGAGTATTGCGCCAAACGTCGGTGCCA
TTCACTCTATGCTCGGA
