>Addgene plasmid #47385 | pWH-DI | addgene partial sequence | sequence record 71646 | pBR322ori-F 5'-GGGAAACGCCTGGTATCTTT-3'
TCGATTTTTGTGATGCTCGTCAGGGGGGCGGAGCCTATGGAAAAACGCCAGCAACGCGGCCCGAGATGCG
CCGCGTGCGGCTGCTGGAGATGGCGGACGCGATGGATATGTTCTGCCAAGGGTTGGTTTGCGCATTCACA
GTTCTCCGCAAGAATTGATTGGCTCCAATTCTTGGAGTGGTGAATCCGTTAGCGAGGTGCCGCCGGCTTC
CATTCAGGTCGAGGTGGCCCGGCTCCATGCACCGCGACGCAACGCGGGGAGGCAGACAAGGTATAGGGCG
GCGCCTACAATCCATGCCAACCCGTTCCATGTGCTCGCCGAGGCGGCATAAATCGCCGTGACGATCAGCG
GTCCAATGATCGAAGTTAGGCTGGTAAGAGCCGCGAGCGATCCTTGAAGCTGTCCCTGATGGTCGTCATC
TACCTGCCTGGACAGCATGGCCTGCAACGCGGGCATCCCGATGCCGCCGGAAGCGAGAAGAATCATAATG
GGGAAGGCCATCCAGCCTCGCGTCGGATCAATTCATCGATATCTAGATCTTTATCGCACACTATAGCTTG
ATGTATTGACCCCTCTCTCTGTGAGCCAATGATGGGTTTCACCTTTGATCACAAGGGGCGCCTTTTGTAA
ATCGGCAATTGTTCTGGCACCCAGCACGGTCATAATCAACTTTAATTCCTCAAGGATCAGCTGAATCTCC
TCAAGCAGTCCTTCCTCACCGCTGTCAGTCAGCGCTTTTAAAAAATGCCCTGCCATTCCGGTGCAAGAGG
CCCCCAGCGCAATTGCCTTTGCCACGTCAAGCGCATCTTGCAGACCGCCA
